>Addgene plasmid #201091 | pPOTv6-g418-3Ty:mScarletI:3Ty | addgene full sequence | sequence record 400015 | Addgene NGS Result
GGGCGAATTGGGCCCGTATAATGCAGACCTGCTGCAAGCTAGGGGCACAGCAAGGTCTTCTGAAATTCAT
GTTTTTTTTTTTTTTACTCTGCATTGCAGTCTCCGCTCTTATTTAGTTTTGCTTTACGTAAGGTCTCGTT
GCTGCCATAAAATAAGCTCTAGTGGAATTCATGATTGAACAAGATGGATTGCACGCAGGTTCTCCGGCCG
CTTGGGTGGAGAGGCTATTCGGCTATGACTGGGCACAACAGACAATCGGCTGCTCTGATGCCGCCGTGTT
CCGGCTGTCAGCGCAGGGGCGCCCGGTTCTTTTTGTCAAGACCGACCTGTCCGGTGCCCTGAATGAACTG
CAGGACGAGGCAGCGCGGCTATCGTGGCTGGCCACGACGGGCGTTCCTTGCGCAGCTGTGCTCGACGTTG
TCACTGAAGCGGGAAGGGACTGGCTGCTATTGGGCGAAGTGCCGGGGCAGGATCTCCTGTCATCTCACCT
TGCTCCTGCCGAGAAAGTATCCATCATGGCTGATGCAATGCGGCGGCTGCATACGCTTGATCCGGCTACC
TGCCCATTCGACCACCAAGCGAAACATCGCATCGAGCGAGCACGTACTCGGATGGAAGCCGGTCTTGTCG
ATCAGGATGATCTGGACGAAGAGCATCAGGGGCTCGCGCCAGCCGAACTGTTCGCCAGGCTCAAGGCGCG
CATGCCCGACGGCGAGGATCTCGTCGTGACCCACGGCGATGCCTGCTTGCCGAATATCATGGTGGAAAAT
GGCCGCTTTTCTGGATTCATCGACTGTGGCCGGCTGGGTGTGGCGGACCGCTATCAGGACATAGCGTTGG
CTACCCGTGATATTGCTGAAGAGCTTGGCGGCGAATGGGCTGACCGCTTCCTCGTGCTTTACGGTATCGC
CGCTCCCGATTCGCAGCGCATCGCCTTCTATCGCCTTCTTGACGAGTTCTTCTGACCATGGTGCCCATTT
AGTTGGCCTTTCCCTTGTCTCGTGTCTTTTCCGTGGAAAGGTTCCCGGAGTAATCTGATGGCACAGCAGG
GAGGTGCGCCTGCAGGTTGGTTAGGAAGGGGGGATGATGTAAAAGAAGAAAATGGGGGGATTCGAGCCCC
ACGCGTTGCTCAAGCTGTGTAGCGCAGGCGTTTCCTTACATATTTCTCTAACAGGCACGGAAGCCTAACA
AATACACTTGGCTTATTTTTTTGCCCCCTCATGTCTTGTACAAATATTTGCGATAGCTTAGCTATCAGCC
ACATTAATCAAACAAGTATACCAACAAGCCCGAAAACAGAAACTCAACTGCAACGGGTACCTATGGGTTC
TGGTAGTGGTTCCGGTTCCGGTTCTGAGGTACACACAAACCAGGACCCACTGGACGGCTCCGAGGTGCAT
ACCAATCAAGATCCGCTGGACGGCTCTGAAGTTCACACCAATCAAGATCCCTTGGATAAGCTTATGGTAT
CAAAGGGCGAAGCAGTAATCAAGGAGTTCATGCGGTTTAAGGTACACATGGAGGGTTCCATGAATGGCCA
TGAATTTGAGATCGAAGGAGAGGGGGAAGGGCGTCCTTACGAAGGAACACAAACAGCTAAACTTAAGGTA
ACTAAGGGGGGACCCCTCCCCTTTTCCTGGGACATACTGTCACCACAATTCATGTACGGCAGCCGAGCCT
TTATAAAACATCCAGCTGATATACCCGATTATTATAAGCAAAGTTTTCCCGAGGGCTTTAAGTGGGAAAG
GGTCATGAACTTCGAGGACGGGGGTGCGGTAACTGTAACCCAAGACACCTCTCTCGAAGACGGGACGCTT
ATTTATAAGGTGAAACTCCGGGGGACCAATTTTCCCCCTGACGGACCTGTCATGCAGAAGAAGACAATGG
GCTGGGAGGCGTCCACAGAGCGCCTGTATCCGGAGGATGGCGTACTTAAGGGTGACATAAAAATGGCACT
TCGTTTGAAGGACGGTGGCCGTTATCTCGCTGACTTTAAGACAACTTATAAGGCGAAAAAGCCGGTACAG
ATGCCAGGAGCATACAATGTTGACCGCAAATTGGACATCACCAGCCACAACGAAGACTATACCGTCGTTG
AACAGTACGAACGGAGTGAAGGGAGGCACAGTACAGGCGGGATGGACGAATTGTATAAAGGATCCGAGGT
ACATACAAATCAGGACCCCCTCGATGGTAGTGAAGTCCATACAAATCAGGACCCGCTGGATGGCTCAGAG
GTTCATACGAACCAAGATCCTCTTGATGGATCAGGATCTGGATCAGGATCGGGTAGTTAAGAGCTCCGCT
GCGCTTAAATGTCTTTCATTATAATCAATGTATAACCTTTATGTAGTATTTCAATCTATGCCGCTGTGTA
CGTGCACTGCGGTGCCTATCCTTCGGCATTAGAGAGTCACTGTTTGTGTAGATCGTAGCTGCATGTCTGA
CATCTGGTTCATTAGTGCCGTTTTGAGTCTGCACTGTTGTGCAACTTGATATTCATCACTGCACACCAAC
CGTGTGTTTCCTCCTTTGGGTGCACCCTTTAATCCTTGTCTTCTCCTTTTTTGTCTCTTTCCCCCTCGAA
AAGGTGTCAAACTACTGCCGCATAAACTACGGTTATCCCAAATTTAAGAGAAAGCAATAAAGCATCAGCT
AGCATGATTGAACAAGATGGATTGCACGCAGGTTCTCCGGCCGCTTGGGTGGAGAGGCTATTCGGCTATG
ACTGGGCACAACAGACAATCGGCTGCTCTGATGCCGCCGTGTTCCGGCTGTCAGCGCAGGGGCGCCCGGT
TCTTTTTGTCAAGACCGACCTGTCCGGTGCCCTGAATGAACTGCAGGACGAGGCAGCGCGGCTATCGTGG
CTGGCCACGACGGGCGTTCCTTGCGCAGCTGTGCTCGACGTTGTCACTGAAGCGGGAAGGGACTGGCTGC
TATTGGGCGAAGTGCCGGGGCAGGATCTCCTGTCATCTCACCTTGCTCCTGCCGAGAAAGTATCCATCAT
GGCTGATGCAATGCGGCGGCTGCATACGCTTGATCCGGCTACCTGCCCATTCGACCACCAAGCGAAACAT
CGCATCGAGCGAGCACGTACTCGGATGGAAGCCGGTCTTGTCGATCAGGATGATCTGGACGAAGAGCATC
AGGGGCTCGCGCCAGCCGAACTGTTCGCCAGGCTCAAGGCGCGCATGCCCGACGGCGAGGATCTCGTCGT
GACCCACGGCGATGCCTGCTTGCCGAATATCATGGTGGAAAATGGCCGCTTTTCTGGATTCATCGACTGT
GGCCGGCTGGGTGTGGCGGACCGCTATCAGGACATAGCGTTGGCTACCCGTGATATTGCTGAAGAGCTTG
GCGGCGAATGGGCTGACCGCTTCCTCGTGCTTTACGGTATCGCCGCTCCCGATTCGCAGCGCATCGCCTT
CTATCGCCTTCTTGACGAGTTCTTCTGACTCGAGTGCCCATTTAGTTGGCTTTTCCCTTGTCTCGTGTCT
TTTCCGTGGAAAGGTTCCCGGAGTAATCTGATGGCACAGCAGGGAGGTGCGCCTGCAGGTTGGTTAGGAA
GGGGGGATGATGTAAAAGAAGAAAATGGGGGGATTCGAGCCCCGCACAGGTCTCTCAAATTGGATGCATA
GCTTGAGTATTCTATAGTGTCACCTAAATAGCTTGGCGTAATCATGGTCATAGCTGTTTCCTGTGTGAAA
TTGTTATCCGCTCACAATTCCACACAACATACGAGCCGGAAGCATAAAGTGTAAAGCCTGGGGTGCCTAA
TGAGTGAGCTAACTCACATTAATTGCGTTGCGCTCACTGCCCGCTTTCCAGTCGGGAAACCTGTCGTGCC
AGCTGCATTAATGAATCGGCCAACGCGCGGGGAGAGGCGGTTTGCGTATTGGGCGCTCTTCCGCTTCCTC
GCTCACTGACTCGCTGCGCTCGGTCGTTCGGCTGCGGCGAGCGGTATCAGCTCACTCAAAGGCGGTAATA
CGGTTATCCACAGAATCAGGGGATAACGCAGGAAAGAACATGTGAGCAAAAGGCCAGCAAAAGGCCAGGA
ACCGTAAAAAGGCCGCGTTGCTGGCGTTTTTCCATAGGCTCCGCCCCCCTGACGAGCATCACAAAAATCG
ACGCTCAAGTCAGAGGTGGCGAAACCCGACAGGACTATAAAGATACCAGGCGTTTCCCCCTGGAAGCTCC
CTCGTGCGCTCTCCTGTTCCGACCCTGCCGCTTACCGGATACCTGTCCGCCTTTCTCCCTTCGGGAAGCG
TGGCGCTTTCTCATAGCTCACGCTGTAGGTATCTCAGTTCGGTGTAGGTCGTTCGCTCCAAGCTGGGCTG
TGTGCACGAACCCCCCGTTCAGCCCGACCGCTGCGCCTTATCCGGTAACTATCGTCTTGAGTCCAACCCG
GTAAGACACGACTTATCGCCACTGGCAGCAGCCACTGGTAACAGGATTAGCAGAGCGAGGTATGTAGGCG
GTGCTACAGAGTTCTTGAAGTGGTGGCCTAACTACGGCTACACTAGAAGAACAGTATTTGGTATCTGCGC
TCTGCTGAAGCCAGTTACCTTCGGAAAAAGAGTTGGTAGCTCTTGATCCGGCAAACAAACCACCGCTGGT
AGCGGTGGTTTTTTTGTTTGCAAGCAGCAGATTACGCGCAGAAAAAAAGGATCTCAAGAAGATCCTTTGA
TCTTTTCTACGGGGTCTGACGCTCAGTGGAACGAAAACTCACGTTAAGGGATTTTGGTCATGAGATTATC
AAAAAGGATCTTCACCTAGATCCTTTTAAATTAAAAATGAAGTTTTAAATCAATCTAAAGTATATATGAG
TAAACTTGGTCTGACAGTTACCAATGCTTAATCAGTGAGGCACCTATCTCAGCGATCTGTCTATTTCGTT
CATCCATAGTTGCCTGACTCCCCGTCGTGTAGATAATTACGATACGGGAGGGCTTACCATCTGGCCCCAG
TGCTGCAATGATACCGCGAGACCCACGCTCACCGGCTCCAGATTTATCAGCAATAAACCAGCCAGCCGGA
AGGGCCGAGCGCAGAAGTGGTCCTGCAACTTTATCCGCCTCCATCCAGTCTATTAATTGTTGCCGGGAAG
CTAGAGTAAGTAGTTCGCCAGTTAATAGTTTGCGCAACGTTGTTGCCATTGCTACAGGCATCGTGGTGTC
ACGCTCGTCGTTTGGTATGGCTTCATTCAGCTCCGGTTCCCAACGATCAAGGCGAGTTACATGATCCCCC
ATGTTGTGCAAAAAAGCGGTTAGCTCCTTCGGTCCTCCGATCGTTGTCAGAAGTAAGTTGGCCGCAGTGT
TATCACTCATGGTTATGGCAGCACTGCATAATTCTCTTACTGTCATGCCATCCGTAAGATGCTTTTCTGT
GACTGGTGAGTACTCAACCAAGTCATTCTGAGAATAGTGTATGCGGCGACCGAGTTGCTCTTGCCCGGCG
TCAATACGGGATAATACCGCGCCACATAGCAGAACTTTAAAAGTGCTCATCATTGGAAAACGTTCTTCGG
GGCGAAAACTCTCAAGGATCTTACCGCTGTTGAGATCCAGTTCGATGTAACCCACTCGTGCACCCAACTG
ATCTTCAGCATCTTTTACTTTCACCAGCGTTTCTGGGTGAGCAAAAACAGGAAGGCAAAATGCCGCAAAA
AAGGGAATAAGGGCGACACGGAAATGTTGAATACTCATACTCTTCCTTTTTCAATATTATTGAAGCATTT
ATCAGGGTTATTGTCTCATGAGCGGATACATATTTGAATGTATTTAGAAAAATAAACAAATAGGGGTTCC
GCGCACATTTCCCCGAAAAGTGCCACCTGATGCGGTGTGAAATACCGCACAGATGCGTAAGGAGAAAATA
CCGCATCAGGAAATTGTAAGCGTTAATATTTTGTTAAAATTCGCGTTAAATTTTTGTTAAATCAGCTCAT
TTTTTAACCAATAGGCCGAAATCGGCAAAATCCCTTATAAATCAAAAGAATAGACCGAGATAGGGT
[37 nt withheld, positions 6017-6053]
AAAGAACGTGGACTCCAACGTCAAAGG
[49 nt withheld, positions 6081-6129]
T
[91 nt withheld, positions 6131-6221]
G
[98 nt withheld, positions 6223-6320]
ACTTAATGCGCCGCTACAGGGCGCGTCCATTCGCCATTCAGGCTGCGCAACTGTTGGGAAGGGCGATCGG
TGCGGGCCTCTTCGCTATTACGCCAGCTGGCGAAAGGGGGATGTGCTGCAAGGCGATTAAGTTGGGTAAC
GCCAGGGTTTTCCCAGTCACGACGTTGTAAAACGACGGCCAGTGAATTGTAATACGACTCACTATA
Features (pLannotate 1.2.2; 15 found; start..end, strand, type, name):
    171..962     +  CDS            neo: KKA2_KLEPN - Also known as kan, nptII. Experimental evidence at protein level: Swiss-Prot protein existence level 1. Resistance to kanamycin, neomycin, paromomycin, ribostamycin, butirosin and gentamicin B. From Klebsiella pneumoniae.
   1464..2159    +  CDS            mScarlet-I: mScarlet-I is a basic (constitutively fluorescent) red fluorescent protein published in 2016, derived from synthetic construct. It is reported to be a rapidly-maturing monomer with moderate acid sensitivity.
   2664..3455    +  CDS            neo: KKA2_KLEPN - Also known as kan, nptII. Experimental evidence at protein level: Swiss-Prot protein existence level 1. Resistance to kanamycin, neomycin, paromomycin, ribostamycin, butirosin and gentamicin B. From Klebsiella pneumoniae.
   3651..3669    -  promoter       SP6 promoter: promoter for bacteriophage SP6 RNA polymerase
   3711..3727    -  protein_bind   lac operator: The lac repressor binds to the lac operator to inhibit transcription in E. coli. This inhibition can be relieved by adding lactose or isopropyl-β-D-thiogalactopyranoside (IPTG). lac repressor encoded by lacI
   3735..3765    -  promoter       lac promoter: promoter for the E. coli lac operon
   3780..3801    -  protein_bind   CAP binding site: CAP binding activates transcription in the presence of cAMP. E. coli catabolite activator protein
   3814..3906    -  CDS            lacI (fragment): lac repressor; lacI; The lac repressor binds to the lac operator to inhibit transcription in E. coli. This inhibition can be relieved by adding lactose or isopropyl-β-D-thiogalactopyranoside (IPTG).
   4089..4677    -  rep_origin     ori: high-copy-number ColE1/pMB1/pBR322/pUC origin of replication
   4848..5708    -  CDS            AmpR: β-lactamase; bla; confers resistance to ampicillin, carbenicillin, and related antibiotics
   5709..5813    -  promoter       AmpR promoter: bla
   5840..5890    +  misc_feature   bom (fragment): basis of mobility region from pBR322
   5891..6346    -  rep_origin     f1 ori (sequence partly withheld): f1 bacteriophage origin of replication; arrow indicates direction of (+) strand synthesis
   6350..6507    -  CDS            lacZα (fragment): LacZα fragment of β-galactosidase; lacZ fragment
   6510..2       +  promoter       T7 promoter (across the origin): promoter for bacteriophage T7 RNA polymerase
