[The description below was written by a language model from this plasmid's Addgene catalogue record and pLannotate feature annotations shown in this document.]
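Description:
pPOTv6-g418-3Ty:mScarletI:3Ty is a PCR-only tagging (pPOT) template plasmid for tagging genes at their endogenous loci in Trypanosoma brucei. It is not an expression vector in its own right. It serves as a template from which tagging amplicons are generated by PCR, typically with long primers that add homology to the target locus so that the product integrates by homologous recombination. In bacteria it is maintained as a high-copy plasmid through a ColE1/pUC-type origin and selected with ampicillin via the AmpR β-lactamase gene and its promoter. The backbone also retains standard cloning-vector remnants: an f1 origin, lacZα and lacI fragments, the lac promoter, operator and CAP site, and flanking T7 and SP6 promoters. None of these plays a stated role in tagging.

The payload is the synthetic, rapidly maturing monomeric red fluorescent protein mScarlet-I, cloned between retained HindIII and BamHI sites. The plasmid name indicates that it is flanked on each side by a triple Ty epitope, although the Ty tags are not annotated in the feature table. Two copies of the neo (nptII) aminoglycoside phosphotransferase gene, which provides the G418 selection named in the plasmid title, sit on either side of the fluorescent protein. This layout is consistent with a single template yielding either a marker-then-tag amplicon for N-terminal tagging or a tag-then-marker amplicon for C-terminal tagging, though the record does not state this explicitly. The promoter is recorded as "read through", meaning that no dedicated promoter drives the cassette and expression depends on transcription from the tagged locus. The intergenic processing sequences between the coding regions are not annotated. The tagged proteins can be used for localisation by red fluorescence and for detection through the Ty epitopes.
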