Addgene plasmid #201091: pPOTv6-g418-3Ty:mScarletI:3Ty
Purpose: Trypanosoma brucei PCR only tagging (pPOT) vector for endogenous gene tagging
Depositing lab: Samuel Dean. Depositing organization: University of Warwick. Publication: A comprehensive toolkit for protein localization and functional analysis in trypanosomatids. Paterou A, Saez Conde J, Tyc J, Sunter JD, Vaughan S, Gull K, Dean S. Open Biol. 2025 Apr;15(4):240361. doi: 10.1098/rsob.240361. Epub 2025 Apr 2. PubMed 40169015.
Backbone
  Vector backbone: pPOT
  Vector type: Unspecified
Growth in bacteria
  Bacterial resistance: Ampicillin, 100 μg/mL
  Growth temperature: 37°C
  Growth strain: NEB Stable
  Copy number: High Copy
Gene/Insert
  Gene/Insert name: mScaret-I
  Species: Synthetic
  Promoter: read through
  Cloning method: Restriction Enzyme; 5′ cloning site HindIII (not destroyed); 3′ cloning site BamHI (not destroyed)
  Sequencing primers: 5′ cTATGGGTTCTGGTAGTG; 3′ cTTAACTACCCGATCCTG
Terms and licenses: Academic/Nonprofit Terms; Industry Terms: Not Available to Industry
Depositor comments: Please visit https://doi.org/10.1101/2023.04.21.537815 for bioRxiv preprint.
How to cite: pPOTv6-g418-3Ty:mScarletI:3Ty was a gift from Samuel Dean (Addgene plasmid # 201091 ; http://n2t.net/addgene:201091 ; RRID:Addgene_201091)
